>Addgene plasmid #47579 | pGEX-4T-1 3xHA-MKK6-EE | addgene partial sequence | sequence record 69716 | pGEX5
GCGTGGATCTATGTACCCATACGATGTTCCAGATTACGCTTACCCATACGATGTTCCAGATTACGCTTAC
CCATACGATGTTCCAGATTACGCTGGATCTATGTCTCAGTCGAAAGGCAAGAAGCGAAACCCTGGCCTTA
AAATTCCAAAAGAAGCATTTGAACAACCTCAGACCAGTTCCACACCACCTAGAGATTTAGACTCCAAGGC
TTGCATTTCTATTGGAAATCAGAACTTTGAGGTGAAGGCAGATGACCTGGAGCCTATAATGGAACTGGGA
CGAGGTGCGTACGGGGTGGTGGAGAAGATGCGGCACGTGCCCAGCGGGCAGATCATGGCAGTGAAGCGGA
TCCGAGCCACAGTAAATAGCCAGGAACAGAAACGGCTACTGATGGATTTGGATATTTCCATGAGGACGGT
GGACTGTCCATTCACTGTCACCTTTTATGGCGCACTGTTTCGGGAGGGTGATGTGTGGATCTGCATGGAG
CTCATGGATACATCACTAGATAAATTCTACAAACAAGTTATTGATAAAGGCCAGACAATTCCAGAGGACA
TCTTAGGGAAAATAGCAGTTTCTATTGTAAAAGCATTAGAACATTTACATAGTAAGCTGTCTGTCATTCA
CAGAGACGTCAAGCCTTCTAATGTACTCATCAATGCTCTCGGTCAAGTGAAGATGTGCGATTTTGGAATC
AGTGGCTACTTGGTGGACGAGGTTGCTAAAGAAATTGATGCAGGTTGCAAACCATACATGGCCCCTGAAA
GAATAA
