[The description below was written by a language model from this plasmid's Addgene catalogue record.]
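Description:
pGEX-4T-1 3xHA-MKK6-EE is a bacterial expression plasmid of about 6.1 kb, built on a modified pGEX-4T-1 backbone and designed to produce recombinant, constitutively active human MKK6 (MAP2K6/MEK6) in E. coli. It is selected with ampicillin, is recorded as low copy, and is kept in BL21, a strain commonly used for protein production. No feature table is provided and the record does not name the promoter or origin. pGEX-series vectors generally drive GST fusions from the IPTG-inducible tac promoter with a lacI repressor gene on the plasmid, and the 4T variants carry a thrombin cleavage site after GST.

The backbone was altered by inserting a triple HA epitope tag at the BamHI site downstream of GST, with a BamHI site regenerated after the tag and a unique HindIII site added between BamHI and EcoRI. The modification note refers to "3xFlag" at one point, but all other fields name the tag as 3xHA. The roughly 1 kb MKK6 coding sequence, derived in part from an earlier deposited plasmid, was cloned between the BamHI site (destroyed in the process) and the SalI site (retained). This yields a GST-3xHA-MKK6 fusion with both tags at the N terminus.

The insert carries Ser207Glu and Thr211Glu substitutions. These phosphomimetic changes replace the two activation-loop phosphorylation sites with acidic residues, making the kinase active without upstream signalling. GST allows glutathione affinity purification, and the HA tag allows immunodetection or capture. MKK6 is an activator of p38 MAP kinases. The associated publication describes a high-throughput assay for phosphoprotein-specific phosphatase activity in cell extracts, so the purified kinase was probably used to prepare phosphorylated substrates, although the record does not say so.
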