Addgene plasmid #47579: pGEX-4T-1 3xHA-MKK6-EE
Purpose: Bacterial expression plasmid for GST-3xHA-tagged constitutively active MKK6
Depositing lab: Kevin Janes. Depositing organization: University of Virginia. Publication: A high-throughput assay for phosphoprotein-specific phosphatase activity in cellular extracts. Bose AK, Janes KA. Mol Cell Proteomics. 2013 Mar;12(3):797-806. doi: 10.1074/mcp.O112.024059. Epub 2012 Dec 11. PubMed 23233447.
Backbone
  Vector backbone: pGEX-4T-1
  Backbone manufacturer: Amersham
  Backbone size w/o insert (bp): 5062
  Total vector size (bp): 6067
  Modifications to backbone: 3xHA tag inserted at BamHI site of pGEX-4T-1, regenerating the BamHI site downstream of 3xFlag, with a unique HindIII site added between the BamHI and EcoRI sites of pGEX-4T-1.
  Vector type: Bacterial Expression
Growth in bacteria
  Bacterial resistance: Ampicillin, 100 μg/mL
  Growth temperature: 37°C
  Growth strain: BL21
  Copy number: Low Copy
Gene/Insert
  Gene/Insert name: MKK6-EE (alt names: MAP2K6; MEK6)
  Species: H. sapiens (human)
  Insert size (bp): 1005
  Mutation: Ser207 to Glu, Thr211 to Glu
  GenBank ID: NM_002758
  Entrez Gene: MAP2K6 (a.k.a. MAPKK6, MEK6, MKK6, PRKMK6, SAPKK-3, SAPKK3)
  Tag / fusion protein: GST (N terminal on backbone); 3xHA (N terminal on backbone)
  Cloning method: Restriction Enzyme; 5′ cloning site BamHI (destroyed during cloning); 3′ cloning site SalI (not destroyed)
  Sequencing primers: 5′ pGEX 5'; 3′ pGEX 3'
Resource information
  A portion of this plasmid was derived from a plasmid made by: Addgene plasmid #13518.
Terms and licenses: Academic/Nonprofit Terms; Industry Terms: Not Available to Industry
How to cite: pGEX-4T-1 3xHA-MKK6-EE was a gift from Kevin Janes (Addgene plasmid # 47579 ; http://n2t.net/addgene:47579 ; RRID:Addgene_47579)
